Addgene plasmid #137040: pBB0405-TEV-His12
Purpose: expression clone from T7 promoter for full-length (signal peptide containing) B. burgdorferi BB0405 with C-terminal TEV-protease-cleavable His12
Depositing lab: Debra Hansen. Depositing organization: Arizona State University. Publication: Membrane directed expression in Escherichia coli of BBA57 and other virulence factors from the Lyme disease agent Borrelia burgdorferi. Robertson KE, Truong CD, Craciunescu FM, Chiu PL, Fromme P, Hansen DT. Sci Rep. 2019 Nov 26;9(1):17606. doi: 10.1038/s41598-019-53830-x. PubMed 31772280.
Backbone
  Vector backbone: pRSET-TEV-12His
  Vector type: Bacterial Expression
Growth in bacteria
  Bacterial resistance: Ampicillin, 100 μg/mL
  Growth temperature: 37°C
  Growth strain: DH5alpha
  Copy number: High Copy
Gene/Insert
  Gene/Insert name: AAC66795.1 (alt name: BB0405)
  Species: Borrelia burgdorferi B31
  Mutation: wild type, full-length protein, contains signal peptide
  Entrez Gene: BB_0405 (a.k.a. BB_0405)
  Promoter: T7
  Tag / fusion protein: His12 (TEV protease cleavable) (C terminal on backbone)
  Cloning method: Ligation Independent Cloning
  Sequencing primers: 5′ TAATACGACTCACTATAGGG; 3′ GCTAGTTATTGCTCAGCGG
Terms and licenses: Academic/Nonprofit Terms; Industry Terms: Not Available to Industry
Depositor comments: This plasmid uses the T7 promoter to express in E. coli the full-length, wild-type protein containing a C-terminal TEV-protease-cleavable His12-tag. The protein sequence includes its N-terminal membrane-targeting signal peptide sequence. The gene encoding the protein does not have the same DNA sequence as B. burgdorferi because the gene has been optimized for expression in E. coli.
How to cite: pBB0405-TEV-His12 was a gift from Debra Hansen (Addgene plasmid # 137040 ; http://n2t.net/addgene:137040 ; RRID:Addgene_137040)
