[The description below was written by a language model from this plasmid's Addgene catalogue record and pLannotate feature annotations shown in this document.]
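Description:
pBB0405-TEV-His12 is a small (about 3.5 kb) bacterial expression plasmid built on the pRSET-TEV-12His backbone for producing the Borrelia burgdorferi B31 protein BB0405 in E. coli. It replicates from a high-copy ColE1/pUC-type origin and is selected with ampicillin through the β-lactamase gene and its native promoter. An f1 phage origin is also present, which in principle allows single-stranded DNA production.

The expression cassette consists of a T7 promoter followed by the efficient ribosome binding site from phage T7 gene 10, the BB0405 open reading frame, and a T7 terminator. Expression therefore requires a host that supplies T7 RNA polymerase. The insert, placed by ligation-independent cloning, encodes the wild-type, full-length protein including its N-terminal membrane-targeting signal peptide. The DNA sequence was optimised for E. coli, so it differs from the native Borrelia gene. The backbone adds a C-terminal His12 tag for metal-affinity purification, preceded by a TEV protease site so the tag can be cleaved off.

The automated feature table does not annotate the BB0405 coding region, the TEV site or the His tag, although the gap between the RBS and the terminator is where they would lie. The short hits labelled as SET1, lacZα and lacI fragments are only partial matches, probably backbone remnants rather than functional elements; no complete lacI gene and no lac operator are annotated. According to the record and its associated publication title, the plasmid is intended for membrane-directed expression of Lyme disease virulence factors in E. coli.
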