Features (pLannotate 1.2.2; 10 found; start..end, strand, type, name):
     20..38      +  promoter       T7 promoter: promoter for bacteriophage T7 RNA polymerase
     70..92      +  RBS            RBS: efficient ribosome binding site from bacteriophage T7 gene 10 (Olins and Rangwala, 1989)
    816..865     +  CDS            SET1 (fragment): solubility-enhancement tag derived from T7 phage gene 10B
    873..920     +  terminator     T7 terminator: transcription terminator for bacteriophage T7 RNA polymerase
    946..1012    +  CDS            lacZα (fragment): LacZα fragment of β-galactosidase; lacZ fragment
   1017..1445    +  rep_origin     f1 ori (sequence partly withheld): f1 bacteriophage origin of replication; arrow indicates direction of (+) strand synthesis
   1498..1602    +  promoter       AmpR promoter: bla
   1603..2463    +  CDS            AmpR: β-lactamase; bla; confers resistance to ampicillin, carbenicillin, and related antibiotics
   2634..3222    +  rep_origin     ori: high-copy-number ColE1/pMB1/pBR322/pUC origin of replication
   3405..3458    +  CDS            lacI (fragment): lac repressor; lacI; The lac repressor binds to the lac operator to inhibit transcription in E. coli. This inhibition can be relieved by adding lactose or isopropyl-β-D-thiogalactopyranoside (IPTG).
>Addgene plasmid #137040 | pBB0405-TEV-His12 | addgene full sequence | sequence record 275693 | Addgene NGS Result
GATCTCGATCCCGCGAAATTAATACGACTCACTATAGGGAGACCACAACGGTTTCCCTCTAGAAATAATT
TTGTTTAACTTTAAGAAGGAGATATACATATGCGTATGCTGCTGGCGACCATCATTCTGATTCTGACCAC
CGGTCTGCTGGCGGCGCAGAGCAAAAGCAAGAGCATGACCGAGGACGATTTCGACTTTGATAAACTGCTG
GCGAAAGAGGAGAGCGTGCGTCGTCTGTTTGGCATCGGTTTCGGCGTTGGTTACCCGCTGGCGAACATCA
CCATTAGCGTGCCGTATGTTGACATTGATCTGGGTTACGGTGGCTTTGTGGGCCTGAAGCCGAACAACTT
CCTGCCGTATGTGGTTATGGGTGTTGATCTGCTGTTCAAAGACGAAATTCACAAGAACACCATGATCAGC
GGTGGCATCGGCATTGGTGCGGACTGGAGCAAAGGCAGCCCGGAGAAAAGCAACGAAAAGCTGGAGGAAG
AGGAAGAGAACGAGGCGCAGCAAGTGGCGAGCCTGCAGAACCGTATTGGTGTGGTTATCCGTCTGCCGCT
GGTTATTGAATACAGCTTTCTGAAAAACATCGTGATTGGCTTCAAGGCGGTTGCGACCATCGGCACCACC
ATGCTGCTGGGCAGCCCGATGAGCTTTGAGGGTGCGCGTTTCAACTTTCTGGGCACCGGTTTCATCAAGA
TCTACATCGAAAATCTTTATTTTCAAGGTCACCATCATCACCACCATCACCATCATCACCACCATTAATA
AAAGGGCGAATTCCAGCACACTGGCGGCCGTTACTAGTGGATCCGGCTGCTAACAAAGCCCGAAAGGAAG
CTGAGTTGGCTGCTGCCACCGCTGAGCAATAACTAGCATAACCCCTTGGGGCCTCTAAACGGGTCTTGAG
GGGTTTTTTGCTGAAAGGAGGAACTATATCCGGATCTGGCGTAATAGCGAAGAGGCCCGCACCGATCGCC
CTTCCCAACAGTTGCGCAGCCTGAATGGCGAATGGG
[124 nt withheld, positions 1017-1140]
C
[91 nt withheld, positions 1142-1232]
A
[49 nt withheld, positions 1234-1282]
CCTTTGACGTTGGAGTCCACGTTCTTT
[37 nt withheld, positions 1310-1346]
ACCCTATCTCGGTCTATTCTTTTGATTTATAAGGGATTTTGCCGATTTCGGCCTATTGGTTAAAAAATGA
GCTGATTTAACAAAAATTTAACGCGAATTTTAACAAAATATTAACGCTTACAATTTAGGTGGCACTTTTC
GGGGAAATGTGCGCGGAACCCCTATTTGTTTATTTTTCTAAATACATTCAAATATGTATCCGCTCATGAG
ACAATAACCCTGATAAATGCTTCAATAATATTGAAAAAGGAAGAGTATGAGTATTCAACATTTCCGTGTC
GCCCTTATTCCCTTTTTTGCGGCATTTTGCCTTCCTGTTTTTGCTCACCCAGAAACGCTGGTGAAAGTAA
AAGATGCTGAAGATCAGTTGGGTGCACGAGTGGGTTACATCGAACTGGATCTCAACAGCGGTAAGATCCT
TGAGAGTTTTCGCCCCGAAGAACGTTTTCCAATGATGAGCACTTTTAAAGTTCTGCTATGTGGCGCGGTA
TTATCCCGTATTGACGCCGGGCAAGAGCAACTCGGTCGCCGCATACACTATTCTCAGAATGACTTGGTTG
AGTACTCACCAGTCACAGAAAAGCATCTTACGGATGGCATGACAGTAAGAGAATTATGCAGTGCTGCCAT
AACCATGAGTGATAACACTGCGGCCAACTTACTTCTGACAACGATCGGAGGACCGAAGGAGCTAACCGCT
TTTTTGCACAACATGGGGGATCATGTAACTCGCCTTGATCGTTGGGAACCGGAGCTGAATGAAGCCATAC
CAAACGACGAGCGTGACACCACGATGCCTGTAGCAATGGCAACAACGTTGCGCAAACTATTAACTGGCGA
ACTACTTACTCTAGCTTCCCGGCAACAATTAATAGACTGGATGGAGGCGGATAAAGTTGCAGGACCACTT
CTGCGCTCGGCCCTTCCGGCTGGCTGGTTTATTGCTGATAAATCTGGAGCCGGTGAGCGTGGGTCTCGCG
GTATCATTGCAGCACTGGGGCCAGATGGTAAGCCCTCCCGTATCGTAGTTATCTACACGACGGGGAGTCA
GGCAACTATGGATGAACGAAATAGACAGATCGCTGAGATAGGTGCCTCACTGATTAAGCATTGGTAACTG
TCAGACCAAGTTTACTCATATATACTTTAGATTGATTTAAAACTTCATTTTTAATTTAAAAGGATCTAGG
TGAAGATCCTTTTTGATAATCTCATGACCAAAATCCCTTAACGTGAGTTTTCGTTCCACTGAGCGTCAGA
CCCCGTAGAAAAGATCAAAGGATCTTCTTGAGATCCTTTTTTTCTGCGCGTAATCTGCTGCTTGCAAACA
AAAAAACCACCGCTACCAGCGGTGGTTTGTTTGCCGGATCAAGAGCTACCAACTCTTTTTCCGAAGGTAA
CTGGCTTCAGCAGAGCGCAGATACCAAATACTGTTCTTCTAGTGTAGCCGTAGTTAGGCCACCACTTCAA
GAACTCTGTAGCACCGCCTACATACCTCGCTCTGCTAATCCTGTTACCAGTGGCTGCTGCCAGTGGCGAT
AAGTCGTGTCTTACCGGGTTGGACTCAAGACGATAGTTACCGGATAAGGCGCAGCGGTCGGGCTGAACGG
GGGGTTCGTGCACACAGCCCAGCTTGGAGCGAACGACCTACACCGAACTGAGATACCTACAGCGTGAGCT
ATGAGAAAGCGCCACGCTTCCCGAAGGGAGAAAGGCGGACAGGTATCCGGTAAGCGGCAGGGTCGGAACA
GGAGAGCGCACGAGGGAGCTTCCAGGGGGAAACGCCTGGTATCTTTATAGTCCTGTCGGGTTTCGCCACC
TCTGACTTGAGCGTCGATTTTTGTGATGCTCGTCAGGGGGGCGGAGCCTATGGAAAAACGCCAGCAACGC
GGCCTTTTTACGGTTCCTGGCCTTTTGCTGGCCTTTTGCTCACATGTTCTTTCCTGCGTTATCCCCTGAT
TCTGTGGATAACCGTATTACCGCCTTTGAGTGAGCTGATACCGCTCGCCGCAGCCGAACGACCGAGCGCA
GCGAGTCAGTGAGCGAGGAAGCGGAAGAGCGCCCAATACGCAAACCGCCTCTCCCCGCGCGTTGGCCGAT
TCATTAATGCAG
